>Addgene plasmid #174151 | lentiCRISPRv2_RB1#2 | addgene full sequence | sequence record 342242 | Addgene NGS Result
GTCGACGGATCGGGAGATCTCCCGATCCCCTATGGTGCACTCTCAGTACAATCTGCTCTGATGCCGCATA
GTTAAGCCAGTATCTGCTCCCTGCTTGTGTGTTGGAGGTCGCTGAGTAGTGCGCGAGCAAAATTTAAGCT
ACAACAAGGCAAGGCTTGACCGACAATTGCATGAAGAATCTGCTTAGGGTTAGGCGTTTTGCGCTGCTTC
GCGATGTACGGGCCAGATATACGCGTTGACATTGATTATTGACTAGTTATTAATAGTAATCAATTACGGG
GTCATTAGTTCATAGCCCATATATGGAGTTCCGCGTTACATAACTTACGGTAAATGGCCCGCCTGGCTGA
CCGCCCAACGACCCCCGCCCATTGACGTCAATAATGACGTATGTTCCCATAGTAACGCCAATAGGGACTT
TCCATTGACGTCAATGGGTGGAGTATTTACGGTAAACTGCCCACTTGGCAGTACATCAAGTGTATCATAT
GCCAAGTACGCCCCCTATTGACGTCAATGACGGTAAATGGCCCGCCTGGCATTATGCCCAGTACATGACC
TTATGGGACTTTCCTACTTGGCAGTACATCTACGTATTAGTCATCGCTATTACCATGGTGATGCGGTTTT
GGCAGTACATCAATGGGCGTGGATAGCGGTTTGACTCACGGGGATTTCCAAGTCTCCACCCCATTGACGT
CAATGGGAGTTTGTTTTGGCACCAAAATCAACGGGACTTTCCAAAATGTCGTAACAACTCCGCCCCATTG
ACGCAAATGGGCGGTAGGCGTGTACGGTGGGAGGTCTATATAAGCAGCGCGTTTTGCCTGTACTGGGTCT
CTCTGGTTAGACCAGATCTGAGCCTGGGAGCTCTCTGGCTAACTAGGGAACCCACTGCTTAAGCCTCAAT
AAAGCTTGCCTTGAGTGCTTCAAGTAGTGTGTGCCCGTCTGTTGTGTGACTCTGGTAACTAGAGATCCCT
CAGACCCTTTTAGTCAGTGTGGAAAATCTCTAGCAGTGGCGCCCGAACAGGGACTTGAAAGCGAAAGGGA
AACCAGAGGAGCTCTCTCGACGCAGGACTCGGCTTGCTGAAGCGCGCACGGCAAGAGGCGAGGGGCGGCG
ACTGGTGAGTACGCCAAAAATTTTGACTAGCGGAGGCTAGAAGGAGAGAGATGGGTGCGAGAGCGTCAGT
ATTAAGCGGGGGAGAATTAGATCGCGATGGGAAAAAATTCGGTTAAGGCCAGGGGGAAAGAAAAAATATA
AATTAAAACATATAGTATGGGCAAGCAGGGAGCTAGAACGATTCGCAGTTAATCCTGGCCTGTTAGAAAC
ATCAGAAGGCTGTAGACAAATACTGGGACAGCTACAACCATCCCTTCAGACAGGATCAGAAGAACTTAGA
TCATTATATAATACAGTAGCAACCCTCTATTGTGTGCATCAAAGGATAGAGATAAAAGACACCAAGGAAG
CTTTAGACAAGATAGAGGAAGAGCAAAACAAAAGTAAGACCACCGCACAGCAAGCGGCCGCTGATCTTCA
GACCTGGAGGAGGAGATATGAGGGACAATTGGAGAAGTGAATTATATAAATATAAAGTAGTAAAAATTGA
ACCATTAGGAGTAGCACCCACCAAGGCAAAGAGAAGAGTGGTGCAGAGAGAAAAAAGAGCAGTGGGAATA
GGAGCTTTGTTCCTTGGGTTCTTGGGAGCAGCAGGAAGCACTATGGGCGCAGCGTCAATGACGCTGACGG
TACAGGCCAGACAATTATTGTCTGGTATAGTGCAGCAGCAGAACAATTTGCTGAGGGCTATTGAGGCGCA
ACAGCATCTGTTGCAACTCACAGTCTGGGGCATCAAGCAGCTCCAGGCAAGAATCCTGGCTGTGGAAAGA
TACCTAAAGGATCAACAGCTCCTGGGGATTTGGGGTTGCTCTGGAAAACTCATTTGCACCACTGCTGTGC
CTTGGAATGCTAGTTGGAGTAATAAATCTCTGGAACAGATTTGGAATCACACGACCTGGATGGAGTGGGA
CAGAGAAATTAACAATTACACAAGCTTAATACACTCCTTAATTGAAGAATCGCAAAACCAGCAAGAAAAG
AATGAACAAGAATTATTGGAATTAGATAAATGGGCAAGTTTGTGGAATTGGTTTAACATAACAAATTGGC
TGTGGTATATAAAATTATTCATAATGATAGTAGGAGGCTTGGTAGGTTTAAGAATAGTTTTTGCTGTACT
TTCTATAGTGAATAGAGTTAGGCAGGGATATTCACCATTATCGTTTCAGACCCACCTCCCAACCCCGAGG
GGACCCGACAGGCCCGAAGGAATAGAAGAAGAAGGTGGAGAGAGAGACAGAGACAGATCCATTCGATTAG
TGAACGGATCGGCACTGCGTGCGCCAATTCTGCAGACAAATGGCAGTATTCATCCACAATTTTAAAAGAA
AAGGGGGGATTGGGGGGTACAGTGCAGGGGAAAGAATAGTAGACATAATAGCAACAGACATACAAACTAA
AGAATTACAAAAACAAATTACAAAAATTCAAAATTTTCGGGTTTATTACAGGGACAGCAGAGATCCAGTT
TGGTTAATTAAGGTACCGAGGGCCTATTTCCCATGATTCCTTCATATTTGCATATACGATACAAGGCTGT
TAGAGAGATAATTAGAATTAATTTGACTGTAAACACAAAGATATTAGTACAAAATACGTGACGTAGAAAG
TAATAATTTCTTGGGTAGTTTGCAGTTTTAAAATTATGTTTTAAAATGGACTATCATATGCTTACCGTAA
CTTGAAAGTATTTCGATTTCTTGGCTTTATATATCTTGTGGAAAGGACGAAACACCGGGTCCTCCTCAGG
AGGGGGGTTTTAGAGCTAGAAATAGCAAGTTAAAATAAGGCTAGTCCGTTATCAACTTGAAAAAGTGGCA
CCGAGTCGGTGCTTTTTTGAATTCGCTAGCTAGGTCTTGAAAGGAGTGGGAATTGGCTCCGGTGCCCGTC
AGTGGGCAGAGCGCACATCGCCCACAGTCCCCGAGAAGTTGGGGGGAGGGGTCGGCAATTGATCCGGTGC
CTAGAGAAGGTGGCGCGGGGTAAACTGGGAAAGTGATGTCGTGTACTGGCTCCGCCTTTTTCCCGAGGGT
GGGGGAGAACCGTATATAAGTGCAGTAGTCGCCGTGAACGTTCTTTTTCGCAACGGGTTTGCCGCCAGAA
CACAGGACCGGTTCTAGAGCGCTGCCACCATGGACAAGAAGTACAGCATCGGCCTGGACATCGGCACCAA
CTCTGTGGGCTGGGCCGTGATCACCGACGAGTACAAGGTGCCCAGCAAGAAATTCAAGGTGCTGGGCAAC
ACCGACCGGCACAGCATCAAGAAGAACCTGATCGGAGCCCTGCTGTTCGACAGCGGCGAAACAGCCGAGG
CCACCCGGCTGAAGAGAACCGCCAGAAGAAGATACACCAGACGGAAGAACCGGATCTGCTATCTGCAAGA
GATCTTCAGCAACGAGATGGCCAAGGTGGACGACAGCTTCTTCCACAGACTGGAAGAGTCCTTCCTGGTG
GAAGAGGATAAGAAGCACGAGCGGCACCCCATCTTCGGCAACATCGTGGACGAGGTGGCCTACCACGAGA
AGTACCCCACCATCTACCACCTGAGAAAGAAACTGGTGGACAGCACCGACAAGGCCGACCTGCGGCTGAT
CTATCTGGCCCTGGCCCACATGATCAAGTTCCGGGGCCACTTCCTGATCGAGGGCGACCTGAACCCCGAC
AACAGCGACGTGGACAAGCTGTTCATCCAGCTGGTGCAGACCTACAACCAGCTGTTCGAGGAAAACCCCA
TCAACGCCAGCGGCGTGGACGCCAAGGCCATCCTGTCTGCCAGACTGAGCAAGAGCAGACGGCTGGAAAA
TCTGATCGCCCAGCTGCCCGGCGAGAAGAAGAATGGCCTGTTCGGAAACCTGATTGCCCTGAGCCTGGGC
CTGACCCCCAACTTCAAGAGCAACTTCGACCTGGCCGAGGATGCCAAACTGCAGCTGAGCAAGGACACCT
ACGACGACGACCTGGACAACCTGCTGGCCCAGATCGGCGACCAGTACGCCGACCTGTTTCTGGCCGCCAA
GAACCTGTCCGACGCCATCCTGCTGAGCGACATCCTGAGAGTGAACACCGAGATCACCAAGGCCCCCCTG
AGCGCCTCTATGATCAAGAGATACGACGAGCACCACCAGGACCTGACCCTGCTGAAAGCTCTCGTGCGGC
AGCAGCTGCCTGAGAAGTACAAAGAGATTTTCTTCGACCAGAGCAAGAACGGCTACGCCGGCTACATTGA
CGGCGGAGCCAGCCAGGAAGAGTTCTACAAGTTCATCAAGCCCATCCTGGAAAAGATGGACGGCACCGAG
GAACTGCTCGTGAAGCTGAACAGAGAGGACCTGCTGCGGAAGCAGCGGACCTTCGACAACGGCAGCATCC
CCCACCAGATCCACCTGGGAGAGCTGCACGCCATTCTGCGGCGGCAGGAAGATTTTTACCCATTCCTGAA
GGACAACCGGGAAAAGATCGAGAAGATCCTGACCTTCCGCATCCCCTACTACGTGGGCCCTCTGGCCAGG
GGAAACAGCAGATTCGCCTGGATGACCAGAAAGAGCGAGGAAACCATCACCCCCTGGAACTTCGAGGAAG
TGGTGGACAAGGGCGCTTCCGCCCAGAGCTTCATCGAGCGGATGACCAACTTCGATAAGAACCTGCCCAA
CGAGAAGGTGCTGCCCAAGCACAGCCTGCTGTACGAGTACTTCACCGTGTATAACGAGCTGACCAAAGTG
AAATACGTGACCGAGGGAATGAGAAAGCCCGCCTTCCTGAGCGGCGAGCAGAAAAAGGCCATCGTGGACC
TGCTGTTCAAGACCAACCGGAAAGTGACCGTGAAGCAGCTGAAAGAGGACTACTTCAAGAAAATCGAGTG
CTTCGACTCCGTGGAAATCTCCGGCGTGGAAGATCGGTTCAACGCCTCCCTGGGCACATACCACGATCTG
CTGAAAATTATCAAGGACAAGGACTTCCTGGACAATGAGGAAAACGAGGACATTCTGGAAGATATCGTGC
TGACCCTGACACTGTTTGAGGACAGAGAGATGATCGAGGAACGGCTGAAAACCTATGCCCACCTGTTCGA
CGACAAAGTGATGAAGCAGCTGAAGCGGCGGAGATACACCGGCTGGGGCAGGCTGAGCCGGAAGCTGATC
AACGGCATCCGGGACAAGCAGTCCGGCAAGACAATCCTGGATTTCCTGAAGTCCGACGGCTTCGCCAACA
GAAACTTCATGCAGCTGATCCACGACGACAGCCTGACCTTTAAAGAGGACATCCAGAAAGCCCAGGTGTC
CGGCCAGGGCGATAGCCTGCACGAGCACATTGCCAATCTGGCCGGCAGCCCCGCCATTAAGAAGGGCATC
CTGCAGACAGTGAAGGTGGTGGACGAGCTCGTGAAAGTGATGGGCCGGCACAAGCCCGAGAACATCGTGA
TCGAAATGGCCAGAGAGAACCAGACCACCCAGAAGGGACAGAAGAACAGCCGCGAGAGAATGAAGCGGAT
CGAAGAGGGCATCAAAGAGCTGGGCAGCCAGATCCTGAAAGAACACCCCGTGGAAAACACCCAGCTGCAG
AACGAGAAGCTGTACCTGTACTACCTGCAGAATGGGCGGGATATGTACGTGGACCAGGAACTGGACATCA
ACCGGCTGTCCGACTACGATGTGGACCATATCGTGCCTCAGAGCTTTCTGAAGGACGACTCCATCGACAA
CAAGGTGCTGACCAGAAGCGACAAGAACCGGGGCAAGAGCGACAACGTGCCCTCCGAAGAGGTCGTGAAG
AAGATGAAGAACTACTGGCGGCAGCTGCTGAACGCCAAGCTGATTACCCAGAGAAAGTTCGACAATCTGA
CCAAGGCCGAGAGAGGCGGCCTGAGCGAACTGGATAAGGCCGGCTTCATCAAGAGACAGCTGGTGGAAAC
CCGGCAGATCACAAAGCACGTGGCACAGATCCTGGACTCCCGGATGAACACTAAGTACGACGAGAATGAC
AAGCTGATCCGGGAAGTGAAAGTGATCACCCTGAAGTCCAAGCTGGTGTCCGATTTCCGGAAGGATTTCC
AGTTTTACAAAGTGCGCGAGATCAACAACTACCACCACGCCCACGACGCCTACCTGAACGCCGTCGTGGG
AACCGCCCTGATCAAAAAGTACCCTAAGCTGGAAAGCGAGTTCGTGTACGGCGACTACAAGGTGTACGAC
GTGCGGAAGATGATCGCCAAGAGCGAGCAGGAAATCGGCAAGGCTACCGCCAAGTACTTCTTCTACAGCA
ACATCATGAACTTTTTCAAGACCGAGATTACCCTGGCCAACGGCGAGATCCGGAAGCGGCCTCTGATCGA
GACAAACGGCGAAACCGGGGAGATCGTGTGGGATAAGGGCCGGGATTTTGCCACCGTGCGGAAAGTGCTG
AGCATGCCCCAAGTGAATATCGTGAAAAAGACCGAGGTGCAGACAGGCGGCTTCAGCAAAGAGTCTATCC
TGCCCAAGAGGAACAGCGATAAGCTGATCGCCAGAAAGAAGGACTGGGACCCTAAGAAGTACGGCGGCTT
CGACAGCCCCACCGTGGCCTATTCTGTGCTGGTGGTGGCCAAAGTGGAAAAGGGCAAGTCCAAGAAACTG
AAGAGTGTGAAAGAGCTGCTGGGGATCACCATCATGGAAAGAAGCAGCTTCGAGAAGAATCCCATCGACT
TTCTGGAAGCCAAGGGCTACAAAGAAGTGAAAAAGGACCTGATCATCAAGCTGCCTAAGTACTCCCTGTT
CGAGCTGGAAAACGGCCGGAAGAGAATGCTGGCCTCTGCCGGCGAACTGCAGAAGGGAAACGAACTGGCC
CTGCCCTCCAAATATGTGAACTTCCTGTACCTGGCCAGCCACTATGAGAAGCTGAAGGGCTCCCCCGAGG
ATAATGAGCAGAAACAGCTGTTTGTGGAACAGCACAAGCACTACCTGGACGAGATCATCGAGCAGATCAG
CGAGTTCTCCAAGAGAGTGATCCTGGCCGACGCTAATCTGGACAAAGTGCTGTCCGCCTACAACAAGCAC
CGGGATAAGCCCATCAGAGAGCAGGCCGAGAATATCATCCACCTGTTTACCCTGACCAATCTGGGAGCCC
CTGCCGCCTTCAAGTACTTTGACACCACCATCGACCGGAAGAGGTACACCAGCACCAAAGAGGTGCTGGA
CGCCACCCTGATCCACCAGAGCATCACCGGCCTGTACGAGACACGGATCGACCTGTCTCAGCTGGGAGGC
GACAAGCGACCTGCCGCCACAAAGAAGGCTGGACAGGCTAAGAAGAAGAAAGATTACAAAGACGATGACG
ATAAGGGATCCGGCGCAACAAACTTCTCTCTGCTGAAACAAGCCGGAGATGTCGAAGAGAATCCTGGACC
GACCGAGTACAAGCCCACGGTGCGCCTCGCCACCCGCGACGACGTCCCCAGGGCCGTACGCACCCTCGCC
GCCGCGTTCGCCGACTACCCCGCCACGCGCCACACCGTCGATCCGGACCGCCACATCGAGCGGGTCACCG
AGCTGCAAGAACTCTTCCTCACGCGCGTCGGGCTCGACATCGGCAAGGTGTGGGTCGCGGACGACGGCGC
CGCGGTGGCGGTCTGGACCACGCCGGAGAGCGTCGAAGCGGGGGCGGTGTTCGCCGAGATCGGCCCGCGC
ATGGCCGAGTTGAGCGGTTCCCGGCTGGCCGCGCAGCAACAGATGGAAGGCCTCCTGGCGCCGCACCGGC
CCAAGGAGCCCGCGTGGTTCCTGGCCACCGTCGGAGTCTCGCCCGACCACCAGGGCAAGGGTCTGGGCAG
CGCCGTCGTGCTCCCCGGAGTGGAGGCGGCCGAGCGCGCCGGGGTGCCCGCCTTCCTGGAGACCTCCGCG
CCCCGCAACCTCCCCTTCTACGAGCGGCTCGGCTTCACCGTCACCGCCGACGTCGAGGTGCCCGAAGGAC
CGCGCACCTGGTGCATGACCCGCAAGCCCGGTGCCTGAACGCGTTAAGTCGACAATCAACCTCTGGATTA
CAAAATTTGTGAAAGATTGACTGGTATTCTTAACTATGTTGCTCCTTTTACGCTATGTGGATACGCTGCT
TTAATGCCTTTGTATCATGCTATTGCTTCCCGTATGGCTTTCATTTTCTCCTCCTTGTATAAATCCTGGT
TGCTGTCTCTTTATGAGGAGTTGTGGCCCGTTGTCAGGCAACGTGGCGTGGTGTGCACTGTGTTTGCTGA
CGCAACCCCCACTGGTTGGGGCATTGCCACCACCTGTCAGCTCCTTTCCGGGACTTTCGCTTTCCCCCTC
CCTATTGCCACGGCGGAACTCATCGCCGCCTGCCTTGCCCGCTGCTGGACAGGGGCTCGGCTGTTGGGCA
CTGACAATTCCGTGGTGTTGTCGGGGAAATCATCGTCCTTTCCTTGGCTGCTCGCCTGTGTTGCCACCTG
GATTCTGCGCGGGACGTCCTTCTGCTACGTCCCTTCGGCCCTCAATCCAGCGGACCTTCCTTCCCGCGGC
CTGCTGCCGGCTCTGCGGCCTCTTCCGCGTCTTCGCCTTCGCCCTCAGACGAGTCGGATCTCCCTTTGGG
CCGCCTCCCCGCGTCGACTTTAAGACCAATGACTTACAAGGCAGCTGTAGATCTTAGCCACTTTTTAAAA
GAAAAGGGGGGACTGGAAGGGCTAATTCACTCCCAACGAAGACAAGATCTGCTTTTTGCTTGTACTGGGT
CTCTCTGGTTAGACCAGATCTGAGCCTGGGAGCTCTCTGGCTAACTAGGGAACCCACTGCTTAAGCCTCA
ATAAAGCTTGCCTTGAGTGCTTCAAGTAGTGTGTGCCCGTCTGTTGTGTGACTCTGGTAACTAGAGATCC
CTCAGACCCTTTTAGTCAGTGTGGAAAATCTCTAGCAGGGCCCGTTTAAACCCGCTGATCAGCCTCGACT
GTGCCTTCTAGTTGCCAGCCATCTGTTGTTTGCCCCTCCCCCGTGCCTTCCTTGACCCTGGAAGGTGCCA
CTCCCACTGTCCTTTCCTAATAAAATGAGGAAATTGCATCGCATTGTCTGAGTAGGTGTCATTCTATTCT
GGGGGGTGGGGTGGGGCAGGACAGCAAGGGGGAGGATTGGGAAGACAATAGCAGGCATGCTGGGGATGCG
GTGGGCTCTATGGCTTCTGAGGCGGAAAGAACCAGCTGGGGCTCTAGGGGGTATCCCC
[124 nt withheld, positions 9299-9422]
C
[91 nt withheld, positions 9424-9514]
A
[49 nt withheld, positions 9516-9564]
CCTTTGACGTTGGAGTCCACGTTCTTT
[37 nt withheld, positions 9592-9628]
ACCCTATCTCGGTCTATTCTTTTGATTTATAAGGGATTTTGCCGATTTCGGCCTATTGGTTAAAAAATGA
GCTGATTTAACAAAAATTTAACGCGAATTAATTCTGTGGAATGTGTGTCAGTTAGGGTGTGGAAAGTCCC
CAGGCTCCCCAGCAGGCAGAAGTATGCAAAGCATGCATCTCAATTAGTCAGCAACCAGGTGTGGAAAGTC
CCCAGGCTCCCCAGCAGGCAGAAGTATGCAAAGCATGCATCTCAATTAGTCAGCAACCATAGTCCCGCCC
CTAACTCCGCCCATCCCGCCCCTAACTCCGCCCAGTTCCGCCCATTCTCCGCCCCATGGCTGACTAATTT
TTTTTATTTATGCAGAGGCCGAGGCCGCCTCTGCCTCTGAGCTATTCCAGAAGTAGTGAGGAGGCTTTTT
TGGAGGCCTAGGCTTTTGCAAAAAGCTCCCGGGAGCTTGTATATCCATTTTCGGATCTGATCAGCACGTG
TTGACAATTAATCATCGGCATAGTATATCGGCATAGTATAATACGACAAGGTGAGGAACTAAACCATGGC
CAAGTTGACCAGTGCCGTTCCGGTGCTCACCGCGCGCGACGTCGCCGGAGCGGTCGAGTTCTGGACCGAC
CGGCTCGGGTTCTCCCGGGACTTCGTGGAGGACGACTTCGCCGGTGTGGTCCGGGACGACGTGACCCTGT
TCATCAGCGCGGTCCAGGACCAGGTGGTGCCGGACAACACCCTGGCCTGGGTGTGGGTGCGCGGCCTGGA
CGAGCTGTACGCCGAGTGGTCGGAGGTCGTGTCCACGAACTTCCGGGACGCCTCCGGGCCGGCCATGACC
GAGATCGGCGAGCAGCCGTGGGGGCGGGAGTTCGCCCTGCGCGACCCGGCCGGCAACTGCGTGCACTTCG
TGGCCGAGGAGCAGGACTGACACGTGCTACGAGATTTCGATTCCACCGCCGCCTTCTATGAAAGGTTGGG
CTTCGGAATCGTTTTCCGGGACGCCGGCTGGATGATCCTCCAGCGCGGGGATCTCATGCTGGAGTTCTTC
GCCCACCCCAACTTGTTTATTGCAGCTTATAATGGTTACAAATAAAGCAATAGCATCACAAATTTCACAA
ATAAAGCATTTTTTTCACTGCATTCTAGTTGTGGTTTGTCCAAACTCATCAATGTATCTTATCATGTCTG
TATACCGTCGACCTCTAGCTAGAGCTTGGCGTAATCATGGTCATAGCTGTTTCCTGTGTGAAATTGTTAT
CCGCTCACAATTCCACACAACATACGAGCCGGAAGCATAAAGTGTAAAGCCTGGGGTGCCTAATGAGTGA
GCTAACTCACATTAATTGCGTTGCGCTCACTGCCCGCTTTCCAGTCGGGAAACCTGTCGTGCCAGCTGCA
TTAATGAATCGGCCAACGCGCGGGGAGAGGCGGTTTGCGTATTGGGCGCTCTTCCGCTTCCTCGCTCACT
GACTCGCTGCGCTCGGTCGTTCGGCTGCGGCGAGCGGTATCAGCTCACTCAAAGGCGGTAATACGGTTAT
CCACAGAATCAGGGGATAACGCAGGAAAGAACATGTGAGCAAAAGGCCAGCAAAAGGCCAGGAACCGTAA
AAAGGCCGCGTTGCTGGCGTTTTTCCATAGGCTCCGCCCCCCTGACGAGCATCACAAAAATCGACGCTCA
AGTCAGAGGTGGCGAAACCCGACAGGACTATAAAGATACCAGGCGTTTCCCCCTGGAAGCTCCCTCGTGC
GCTCTCCTGTTCCGACCCTGCCGCTTACCGGATACCTGTCCGCCTTTCTCCCTTCGGGAAGCGTGGCGCT
TTCTCATAGCTCACGCTGTAGGTATCTCAGTTCGGTGTAGGTCGTTCGCTCCAAGCTGGGCTGTGTGCAC
GAACCCCCCGTTCAGCCCGACCGCTGCGCCTTATCCGGTAACTATCGTCTTGAGTCCAACCCGGTAAGAC
ACGACTTATCGCCACTGGCAGCAGCCACTGGTAACAGGATTAGCAGAGCGAGGTATGTAGGCGGTGCTAC
AGAGTTCTTGAAGTGGTGGCCTAACTACGGCTACACTAGAAGAACAGTATTTGGTATCTGCGCTCTGCTG
AAGCCAGTTACCTTCGGAAAAAGAGTTGGTAGCTCTTGATCCGGCAAACAAACCACCGCTGGTAGCGGTG
GTTTTTTTGTTTGCAAGCAGCAGATTACGCGCAGAAAAAAAGGATCTCAAGAAGATCCTTTGATCTTTTC
TACGGGGTCTGACGCTCAGTGGAACGAAAACTCACGTTAAGGGATTTTGGTCATGAGATTATCAAAAAGG
ATCTTCACCTAGATCCTTTTAAATTAAAAATGAAGTTTTAAATCAATCTAAAGTATATATGAGTAAACTT
GGTCTGACAGTTACCAATGCTTAATCAGTGAGGCACCTATCTCAGCGATCTGTCTATTTCGTTCATCCAT
AGTTGCCTGACTCCCCGTCGTGTAGATAACTACGATACGGGAGGGCTTACCATCTGGCCCCAGTGCTGCA
ATGATACCGCGAGACCCACGCTCACCGGCTCCAGATTTATCAGCAATAAACCAGCCAGCCGGAAGGGCCG
AGCGCAGAAGTGGTCCTGCAACTTTATCCGCCTCCATCCAGTCTATTAATTGTTGCCGGGAAGCTAGAGT
AAGTAGTTCGCCAGTTAATAGTTTGCGCAACGTTGTTGCCATTGCTACAGGCATCGTGGTGTCACGCTCG
TCGTTTGGTATGGCTTCATTCAGCTCCGGTTCCCAACGATCAAGGCGAGTTACATGATCCCCCATGTTGT
GCAAAAAAGCGGTTAGCTCCTTCGGTCCTCCGATCGTTGTCAGAAGTAAGTTGGCCGCAGTGTTATCACT
CATGGTTATGGCAGCACTGCATAATTCTCTTACTGTCATGCCATCCGTAAGATGCTTTTCTGTGACTGGT
GAGTACTCAACCAAGTCATTCTGAGAATAGTGTATGCGGCGACCGAGTTGCTCTTGCCCGGCGTCAATAC
GGGATAATACCGCGCCACATAGCAGAACTTTAAAAGTGCTCATCATTGGAAAACGTTCTTCGGGGCGAAA
ACTCTCAAGGATCTTACCGCTGTTGAGATCCAGTTCGATGTAACCCACTCGTGCACCCAACTGATCTTCA
GCATCTTTTACTTTCACCAGCGTTTCTGGGTGAGCAAAAACAGGAAGGCAAAATGCCGCAAAAAAGGGAA
TAAGGGCGACACGGAAATGTTGAATACTCATACTCTTCCTTTTTCAATATTATTGAAGCATTTATCAGGG
TTATTGTCTCATGAGCGGATACATATTTGAATGTATTTAGAAAAATAAACAAATAGGGGTTCCGCGCACA
TTTCCCCGAAAAGTGCCACCTGAC
Features (pLannotate 1.2.2; 33 found; start..end, strand, type, name):
     31..83      -  misc_feature   bom (fragment): basis of mobility region from pBR322
    238..617     +  enhancer       CMV enhancer: human cytomegalovirus immediate early enhancer
    618..817     +  promoter       CMV promoter: human cytomegalovirus (CMV) immediate early promoter
    835..1015    +  LTR            5' LTR (truncated): truncated 5' long terminal repeat (LTR) from HIV-1
   1062..1187    +  misc_feature   HIV-1 Ψ: packaging signal of human immunodeficiency virus type 1
   1171..1534    +  CDS            HIV-1 gag (fragment): gag protein from human immunodeficiency virus 1; gag
   1680..1913    +  misc_feature   RRE: The Rev response element (RRE) of HIV-1 allows for Rev-dependent mRNA export from the nucleus to the cytoplasm.
   2290..2390    +  CDS            Rev (fragment): human immunodeficiency virus 1 (HIV-1) Rev protein; rev; enhances nuclear export of unspliced and incompletely spliced viral mRNAs
   2440..2557    +  misc_feature   cPPT/CTS: central polypurine tract and central termination sequence of HIV-1
   2608..2848    +  promoter       U6 promoter: RNA polymerase III promoter for human U6 snRNA
   2877..2952    +  misc_RNA       gRNA scaffold: guide RNA scaffold for the Streptococcus pyogenes CRISPR/Cas9 system
   2970..2988    +  CDS            small t antigen (fragment): SV40 (simian virus 40) small t antigen
   3014..3225    +  promoter       EF-1α core promoter: core promoter for human elongation factor EF-1α
   3250..7353    +  CDS            Cas9: Cas9 (Csn1) endonuclease from the Streptococcus pyogenes Type II CRISPR/Cas system generates RNA-guided double strand breaks in DNA
   7491..8088    +  CDS            PuroR (fragment): puromycin N-acetyltransferase; pac from Streptomyces; confers resistance to puromycin
   8104..8692    +  misc_feature   WPRE: woodchuck hepatitis virus posttranscriptional regulatory element
   8743..8762    +  misc_feature   cPPT/CTS (fragment): central polypurine tract and central termination sequence of HIV-1
   8764..8997    +  LTR            3' LTR (ΔU3): self-inactivating 3' long terminal repeat (LTR) from HIV-1
   9029..9253    +  polyA_signal   bGH poly(A) signal: bovine growth hormone polyadenylation signal
   9257..9278    +  promoter       SV40 promoter (fragment): SV40 enhancer and early promoter
   9299..9727    +  rep_origin     f1 ori (sequence partly withheld): f1 bacteriophage origin of replication; arrow indicates direction of (+) strand synthesis
   9741..10070   +  promoter       SV40 promoter: SV40 enhancer and early promoter
  10118..10165   +  promoter       EM7 promoter: synthetic bacterial promoter&nbsp
  10184..10558   +  CDS            BleoR: antibiotic-binding protein; Sh ble from Streptoalloteichus hindustanus; confers resistance to bleomycin, phleomycin, and Zeocin™
  10568..10693   +  CDS            ble (fragment): BLE_KLEPN - Experimental evidence at protein level: Swiss-Prot protein existence level 1. Binding protein with a strong affinity to the bleomycin family of antibiotics. Binds to CL990; an antimitotic-antibiotic compound. From Klebsiella pneumoniae.
  10688..10809   +  polyA_signal   SV40 poly(A) signal: SV40 polyadenylation signal
  10880..10902   -  protein_bind   lac operator (fragment): The lac repressor binds to the lac operator to inhibit transcription in E. coli. This inhibition can be relieved by adding lactose or isopropyl-β-D-thiogalactopyranoside (IPTG). lac repressor encoded by lacI
  10906..10936   -  promoter       lac promoter: promoter for the E. coli lac operon
  10951..10972   -  protein_bind   CAP binding site: CAP binding activates transcription in the presence of cAMP. E. coli catabolite activator protein
  10985..11077   -  CDS            lacI (fragment): lac repressor; lacI; The lac repressor binds to the lac operator to inhibit transcription in E. coli. This inhibition can be relieved by adding lactose or isopropyl-β-D-thiogalactopyranoside (IPTG).
  11260..11848   -  rep_origin     ori: high-copy-number ColE1/pMB1/pBR322/pUC origin of replication
  12019..12879   -  CDS            AmpR: β-lactamase; bla; confers resistance to ampicillin, carbenicillin, and related antibiotics
  12880..12984   -  promoter       AmpR promoter: bla
