[The description below was written by a language model from this plasmid's Addgene catalogue record and pLannotate feature annotations shown in this document.]
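Description:
lentiCRISPRv2_RB1#2 is a third-generation-style, self-inactivating HIV-1 lentiviral transfer plasmid built on the lentiCRISPR v2 backbone. It delivers both Streptococcus pyogenes Cas9 and a single guide RNA against the human RB1 (retinoblastoma) gene from one vector. In bacteria it is maintained as a high-copy plasmid through a ColE1/pUC-type origin and selected with ampicillin via the β-lactamase gene. An f1 origin is also present. The 13 kb sequence record additionally carries an SV40/EM7-driven bleomycin/Zeocin resistance cassette with an SV40 poly(A) signal. This cassette sits outside the LTRs, so it is not packaged into virus.

The viral genome is transcribed from a CMV enhancer/promoter fused to a truncated 5' LTR. It contains the Ψ packaging signal with a gag fragment, the RRE for Rev-dependent nuclear export, the cPPT/CTS, a WPRE to boost transcript expression, and a ΔU3 3' LTR followed by a bGH poly(A) signal. Two expression units lie between the LTRs. In the first, a human U6 RNA polymerase III promoter drives the 20-nt RB1-targeting spacer, which was cloned into BsmBI sites that were destroyed in the process, fused to the Cas9 gRNA scaffold. In the second, an EF-1α core promoter drives Cas9, with the puromycin N-acetyltransferase coding sequence downstream. The element linking Cas9 to PuroR is not annotated in the feature table.

After packaging and transduction, puromycin selects cells that have integrated the vector, and Cas9 directed by the guide cuts RB1 to produce knockout alleles. The "#2" in the name suggests it is one of several RB1 guides. The associated publication concerns regulation of cyclin D stability, consistent with use in disrupting the RB pathway in human cells.
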