Addgene plasmid #174151: lentiCRISPRv2_RB1#2
Purpose: Lentiviral vector expressing Cas9 and a sgRNA against the human RB1 gene
Depositing lab: Julien Sage. Depositing organization: Stanford University. Publication: The AMBRA1 E3 ligase adaptor regulates the stability of cyclin D. Chaikovsky AC, Li C, Jeng EE, Loebell S, Lee MC, Murray CW, Cheng R, Demeter J, Swaney DL, Chen SH, Newton BW, Johnson JR, Drainas AP, Shue YT, Seoane JA, Srinivasan P, He A, Yoshida A, Hipkins SQ, McCrea E, Poltorack CD, Krogan NJ, Diehl JA, Kong C, Jackson PK, Curtis C, Petrov DA, Bassik MC, Winslow MM, Sage J. Nature. 2021 Apr;592(7856):794-798. doi: 10.1038/s41586-021-03474-7. Epub 2021 Apr 14. PubMed 33854239.
Backbone
  Vector backbone: lentiCRISPR v2
  Vector type: Mammalian Expression, Lentiviral, CRISPR
  Selectable markers: Puromycin
Growth in bacteria
  Bacterial resistance: Ampicillin, 100 μg/mL
  Growth temperature: 37°C
  Growth strain: NEB Stable
  Copy number: High Copy
Gene/Insert
  Gene/Insert name: RB1 (alt name: osrc)
  gRNA/shRNA sequence: GGGTCCTCCTCAGGAGGGGG
  Species: H. sapiens (human)
  Insert size (bp): 20
  Entrez Gene: RB1 (a.k.a. OSRC, PPP1R130, RB, p105-Rb, p110-RB1, pRb, pp110)
  Promoter: hU6
  Cloning method: Restriction Enzyme; 5′ cloning site BsmbI (destroyed during cloning); 3′ cloning site BsmbI (destroyed during cloning)
Terms and licenses: Academic/Nonprofit Terms; Industry Terms: Not Available to Industry
How to cite: lentiCRISPRv2_RB1#2 was a gift from Julien Sage (Addgene plasmid # 174151 ; http://n2t.net/addgene:174151 ; RRID:Addgene_174151)
